Addgene plasmid #198633: pBad-HaloGFP-Ca1
Purpose: Green fluorescent Ca2+ ion indicator for bacterial expression.
Depositing lab: Robert Campbell. Depositing organization: The University of Tokyo. Publication: Chemigenetic indicators based on synthetic chelators and green fluorescent protein. Zhu W, Takeuchi S, Imai S, Terada T, Ueda T, Nasu Y, Terai T, Campbell RE. Nat Chem Biol. 2023 Jan;19(1):38-44. doi: 10.1038/s41589-022-01134-z. Epub 2022 Sep 22. PubMed 36138142.
Backbone
  Vector backbone: PBad
  Backbone manufacturer: Invitrogen
  Backbone size w/o insert (bp): 4000
  Vector type: Bacterial Expression
Growth in bacteria
  Bacterial resistance: Ampicillin, 100 μg/mL
  Growth temperature: 37°C
  Growth strain: DH5alpha
  Copy number: High Copy
Gene/Insert
  Gene/Insert name: HaloGFP-Ca1
  Species: Synthetic
  Insert size (bp): 1620
  Promoter: araBAD promoter
  Cloning method: Gibson Cloning
  Sequencing primers: 5′ pBAD forward; 3′ pBAD Reverse
Terms and licenses: Academic/Nonprofit Terms; Industry Terms: Not Available to Industry
How to cite: pBad-HaloGFP-Ca1 was a gift from Robert Campbell (Addgene plasmid # 198633 ; http://n2t.net/addgene:198633 ; RRID:Addgene_198633)
