[The description below was written by a language model from this plasmid's Addgene catalogue record and pLannotate feature annotations shown in this document.]
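Description:
pBad-HaloGFP-Ca1 is a bacterial expression plasmid built on the Invitrogen pBAD backbone and encoding HaloGFP-Ca1, a synthetic green fluorescent Ca2+ indicator. It is about 5.7 kb in the sequenced record and is propagated in E. coli from a ColE1/pMB1-type origin listed as high copy. Selection is by ampicillin through the bla (AmpR) gene and its own promoter. Remnants of the pBR322 lineage are also annotated, namely the bom mobility region and a short rop fragment.

Expression is driven by the araBAD promoter, with the divergently transcribed araC regulator carried on the same plasmid, so transcription is induced by L-arabinose. Downstream of the promoter lies an N-terminal leader typical of pBAD/His vectors: a short segment annotated as a fragment of a His-containing composite tag, the T7 gene 10 leader that aids translation, and the Xpress epitope with an enterokinase cleavage site. The roughly 1.6 kb insert is annotated as an N-terminal HaloTag fragment, a GFP sequence matched to cEGFP, and then a C-terminal HaloTag fragment. This indicates that the fluorescent protein is inserted within the self-labelling dehalogenase rather than fused to one end. HaloTag reacts covalently with chloroalkane ligands, and the associated publication title describes chemigenetic indicators based on synthetic chelators and GFP. The design therefore presumably relies on a HaloTag-bound synthetic Ca2+ chelator to modulate GFP fluorescence, although the record does not specify the ligand. The rrnB T1 and T2 terminators follow the coding region. The plasmid is intended for arabinose-inducible production of the indicator protein in bacteria.
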