Features (pLannotate 1.2.2; 16 found; start..end, strand, type, name):
     21..305     +  promoter       araBAD promoter: araBAD; promoter of the L-arabinose operon of E. coli; the araC regulatory gene is transcribed in the opposite direction (Guzman et al., 1995)
    351..371     +  CDS            capTEV™ (fragment): composite tag for in vivo biotinylation, TEV protease cleavage, and 6xHis tagging
    372..404     +  CDS            T7 tag (gene 10 leader): leader peptide from bacteriophage T7 gene 10 promotes efficient translation in E. coli
    408..431     +  CDS            Xpress™ tag: Xpress™ epitope tag, including an enterokinase recognition and cleavage site
    447..873     +  CDS            HaloTag® (fragment): modified bacterial dehalogenase that forms covalent bonds with chloroalkane derivatives
    876..1601    +  CDS            cEGFP: cEGFP is a basic (constitutively fluorescent) green fluorescent protein published in 2008, derived from Aequorea victoria.
   1617..2066    +  CDS            HaloTag® (fragment): modified bacterial dehalogenase that forms covalent bonds with chloroalkane derivatives
   2159..2274    +  ncRNA          5S rRNA: Accession: RF00001 - 5S ribosomal RNA
   2278..2364    +  terminator     rrnB T1 terminator: Escherichia coli rrnB; transcription terminator T1 from the E. coli rrnB gene
   2456..2483    +  terminator     rrnB T2 terminator: transcription terminator T2 from the E. coli rrnB gene
   2502..2593    +  promoter       AmpR promoter: bla
   2594..3454    +  CDS            AmpR: β-lactamase; bla; confers resistance to ampicillin, carbenicillin, and related antibiotics
   3625..4213    +  rep_origin     ori: high-copy-number ColE1/pMB1/pBR322/pUC origin of replication
   4399..4539    -  misc_feature   bom: basis of mobility region from pBR322
   4641..4681    -  CDS            rop (fragment): Rop protein, which maintains plasmids at low copy number; rop
   4803..5681    -  CDS            araC: L-arabinose regulatory protein; araC
>Addgene plasmid #198633 | pBad-HaloGFP-Ca1 | addgene full sequence | sequence record 389856 | Addgene NGS Result
CATACTCCCGCCATTCAGAGAAGAAACCAATTGTCCATATTGCATCAGACATTGCCGTCACTGCGTCTTT
TACTGGCTCTTCTCGCTAACCAAACCGGTAACCCCGCTTATTAAAAGCATTCTGTAACAAAGCGGGACCA
AAGCCATGACAAAAACGCGTAACAAAAGTGTCTATAATCACGGCAGAAAAGTCCACATTGATTATTTGCA
CGGCGTCACACTTTGCTATGCCATAGCATTTTTATCCATAAGATTAGCGGATCCTACCTGACGCTTTTTA
TCGCAACTCTCTACTGTTTCTCCATACCCGTTTTTTGGGCTAACAGGAGGAATTAACCATGGGGGGTTCT
CATCATCATCATCATCATGGTATGGCTAGCATGACTGGTGGACAGCAAATGGGTCGGGATCTGTACGACG
ATGACGATAAGGATCCGAGCTCGAGAATGGCAGAAATCGGTACTGGCTTTCCATTCGACCCCCATTATGT
GGAAGTCCTGGGCGAGCGCATGCACTACGTCGATGTTGGTCCGCGCGATGGCACCCCTGTGCTGTTCCTG
CACGGTAACCCGACCTCCTCCTACGTGTGGCGCAACATCATCCCGCATGTTGCGCCGACCCATCGCTGCA
TTGCTCCAGACCTGATCGGTATGGGCAAATCCGACAAACCAGACCTGGGTTATTTCTTCGACGACCACGT
CCGCTTCATGGATGCCTTCATCGAAGCCCTGGGTCTGGAAGAGGTCGTCCTGGTCATTCACGACTGGGGC
TCCGCTCTGGGTTTCCACTGGGCCAAGCGCAATCCAGAGCGCGTCAAAGGTATTGCATTTATGGAGTTCA
TCCGCCCTATCCCGACCTGGGACGAATGGCCAGGTGAAAACGTCTATATCAAGGCCGACAAGCAGAAGAA
CGGCATCAAGGCGAACTTCAAGATCCGCCACAACATCGAGGACGGCGGCGTGCAGGCTGCCTACCACTAC
CAGCAGAACACCCCCATCGGCGACGGCCCCGTGCTGCTGCCCGACAACCACACTTTGAGCGTCCAGTCCA
AACTTTCGAAAGACCCCAACGAGAAGCGCGATCACATGGTCCTGCTGGAGTTCGTGACCGCCGCCGGGAT
CACTCTCGGCATGGACGAGCTGTACAAGGGCGGTACCGGAGGGAGCATGGTGAGCAAGGGCGAGGAGCTG
TTCACCGGGGTGGTGCCCATCCTGGTCGAGCTGGACGGCGACGTAAACGGCCACAAGTTCAGCGTGTCCG
GCGAGGGTGAGGGCGATGCCACCTACGGCAAGCTGACCCTGAAGTTCATCTGCACCACCGGCAAGCTGCC
CGTGCCCTGGCCCACCCTCGTGACCACCCTGACCTACGGCGTGCAGTGCTTCAGCCGCTACCCCGACCAC
ATGAAGCAGCACGACTTCTTCAAGTCCGCCATGCCCGAAGGCTACATCCAGGAGCGCACCATCTTCTTCG
GTGACGACGGCAACTACAAGACCCGCGCCGAGGTGAAGTTCGAGGGCGACACCCTGGTGAACCGCATCGA
GCTGAAGGGCATCGACTTCAAGGAGGACGGCAACGTCCTGGGGCATAAGCTGGCGTACAACCATGGCGCT
GGTGGTACCTTCCAGGCCTTCCGCACCACCGACGTCGGCCGCGAGCTGATCATCGATCAGAACGTTTTTA
TCGAGGGTACGCTGCCGATGGGTGTCGTCCGCCCGCTGACTGAAGTCGAGATGGACCACTACCGCGAGCC
GTTCCTGAATCCTGTTGACCGCGAGCCACTGTGGCGCTTCCCAAACGAGCTGCCAATCGCCGGTGAGCCA
GCGAACATCGTCGCGCTGGTCGAAGAATACATGGACTGGCTGCACCAGTCCCCTGTCCCGAAGCTGCTGT
TCTGGGGCACCCCAGGCGTTCTGATCCCACCGGCCGAAGCCGCTCGCCTGGCCAAAAGCCTGCCTAACTG
CAAGGCTGTGGACATCGGCCCTGGTCTGAATCTGCTGCAAGAAGACAACCCGGACCTGATCGGCAGCGAG
ATCGCGCGCTGGCTGTCGACGCTGGAGATTTCCGGCTGAAAGCTTGGCTGTTTTGGCGGATGAGAGAAGA
TTTTCAGCCTGATACAGATTAAATCAGAACGCAGAAGCGGTCTGATAAAACAGAATTTGCCTGGCGGCAG
TAGCGCGGTGGTCCCACCTGACCCCATGCCGAACTCAGAAGTGAAACGCCGTAGCGCCGATGGTAGTGTG
GGGTCTCCCCATGCGAGAGTAGGGAACTGCCAGGCATCAAATAAAACGAAAGGCTCAGTCGAAAGACTGG
GCCTTTCGTTTTATCTGTTGTTTGTCGGTGAACGCTCTCCTGAGTAGGACAAATCCGCCGGGAGCGGATT
TGAACGTTGCGAAGCAACGGCCCGGAGGGTGGCGGGCAGGACGCCCGCCATAAACTGCCAGGCATCAAAT
TAAGCAGAAGGCCATCCTGACGGATGGCCTTTTTGCGTTTCTACAAACTCTTTTGTTTATTTTTCTAAAT
ACATTCAAATATGTATCCGCTCATGAGACAATAACCCTGATAAATGCTTCAATAATATTGAAAAAGGAAG
AGTATGAGTATTCAACATTTCCGTGTCGCCCTTATTCCCTTTTTTGCGGCATTTTGCCTTCCTGTTTTTG
CTCACCCAGAAACGCTGGTGAAAGTAAAAGATGCTGAAGATCAGTTGGGTGCACGAGTGGGTTACATCGA
ACTGGATCTCAACAGCGGTAAGATCCTTGAGAGTTTTCGCCCCGAAGAACGTTTTCCAATGATGAGCACT
TTTAAAGTTCTGCTATGTGGCGCGGTATTATCCCGTGTTGACGCCGGGCAAGAGCAACTCGGTCGCCGCA
TACACTATTCTCAGAATGACTTGGTTGAGTACTCACCAGTCACAGAAAAGCATCTTACGGATGGCATGAC
AGTAAGAGAATTATGCAGTGCTGCCATAACCATGAGTGATAACACTGCGGCCAACTTACTTCTGACAACG
ATCGGAGGACCGAAGGAGCTAACCGCTTTTTTGCACAACATGGGGGATCATGTAACTCGCCTTGATCGTT
GGGAACCGGAGCTGAATGAAGCCATACCAAACGACGAGCGTGACACCACGATGCCTGTAGCAATGGCAAC
AACGTTGCGCAAACTATTAACTGGCGAACTACTTACTCTAGCTTCCCGGCAACAATTAATAGACTGGATG
GAGGCGGATAAAGTTGCAGGACCACTTCTGCGCTCGGCCCTTCCGGCTGGCTGGTTTATTGCTGATAAAT
CTGGAGCCGGTGAGCGTGGGTCTCGCGGTATCATTGCAGCACTGGGGCCAGATGGTAAGCCCTCCCGTAT
CGTAGTTATCTACACGACGGGGAGTCAGGCAACTATGGATGAACGAAATAGACAGATCGCTGAGATAGGT
GCCTCACTGATTAAGCATTGGTAACTGTCAGACCAAGTTTACTCATATATACTTTAGATTGATTTAAAAC
TTCATTTTTAATTTAAAAGGATCTAGGTGAAGATCCTTTTTGATAATCTCATGACCAAAATCCCTTAACG
TGAGTTTTCGTTCCACTGAGCGTCAGACCCCGTAGAAAAGATCAAAGGATCTTCTTGAGATCCTTTTTTT
CTGCGCGTAATCTGCTGCTTGCAAACAAAACAACCACCGCTACCAGCGGTGGTTTGTTTGCCGGATCAAG
AGCTACCAACTCTTTTTCCGAAGGTAACTGGCTTCAGCAGAGCGCAGATACCAAATACTGTCCTTCTAGT
GTAGCCGTAGTTAGGCCACCACTTCAAGAACTCTGTAGCACCGCCTACATACCTCGCTCTGCTAATCCTG
TTACCAGTGGCTGCTGCCAGTGGCGATAAGTCGTGTCTTACCGGGTTGGACTCAAGACGATAGTTACCGG
ATAAGGCGCAGCGGTCGGGCTGAACGGGGGGTTCGTGCACACAGCCCAGCTTGGAGCGAACGACCTACAC
CGAACTGAGATACCTACAGCGTGAGCTATGAGAAAGCGCCACGCTTCCCGAAGGGAGAAAGGCGGACAGG
TATCCGGTAAGCGGCAGGGTCGGAACAGGAGAGCGCACGAGGGAGCTTCCAGGGGGAAACGCCTGGTATC
TTTATAGTCCTGTCGGGTTTCGCCACCTCTGACTTGAGCGTCGATTTTTGTGATGCTCGTCAGGGGGGCG
GAGCCTATGGAAAAACGCCAGCAACGCGGCCTTTTTACGGTTCCTGGCCTTTTGCTGGCCTTTTGCTCAC
ATGTTCTTTCCTGCGTTATCCCCTGATTCTGTGGATAACCGTATTACCGCCTTTGAGTGAGCTGATACCG
CTCGCCGCAGCCGAACGACCGAGCGCAGCGAGTCAGTGAGCGAGGAAGCGGAAGAGCGCCTGATGCGGTA
TTTTCTCCTTACGCATCTGTGCGGTATTTCACACCGCATATGGTGCACTCTCAGTACAATCTGCTCTGAT
GCCGCATAGTTAAGCCAGTATACACTCCGCTATCGCTACGTGACTGGGTCATGGCTGCGCCCCGACACCC
GCCAACACCCGCTGACGCGCCCTGACGGGCTTGTCTGCTCCCGGCATCCGCTTACAGACAAGCTGTGACC
GTCTCCGGGAGCTGCATGTGTCAGAGGTTTTCACCGTCATCACCGAAACGCGCGAGGCAGCAGATCAATT
CGCGCGCGAAGGCGAAGCGGCATGCATAATGTGCCTGTCAAATGGACGAAGCAGGGATTCTGCAAACCCT
ATGCTACTCCGTCAAGCCGTCAATTGTCTGATTCGTTACCAATTATGACAACTTGACGGCTACATCATTC
ACTTTTTCTTCACAACCGGCACGGAACTCGCTCGGGCTGGCCCCGGTGCATTTTTTAAATACCCGCGAGA
AATAGAGTTGATCGTCAAAACCAACATTGCGACCGACGGTGGCGATAGGCATCCGGGTGGTGCTCAAAAG
CAGCTTCGCCTGGCTGATACGTTGGTCCTCGCGCCAGCTTAAGACGCTAATCCCTAACTGCTGGCGGAAA
AGATGTGACAGACGCGACGGCGACAAGCAAACATGCTGTGCGACGCTGGAGATTTCAAAATTGCTGTCTG
CCAGGTGATCGCTGATGTACTGACAAGCCTCGCGTACCCGATTATCCATCGGTGGATGGAGCGACTCGTT
AATCGCTTCCATGCGCCGCAGTAACAATTGCTCAAGCAGATTTATCGCCAGCAGCTCCGAATAGCGCCCT
TCCCCTTGCCCGGCGTTAATGATTTGCCCAAACAGGTCGCTGAAATGCGGCTGGTGCGCTTCATCCGGGC
GAAAGAACCCCGTATTGGCAAATATTGACGGCCAGTTAAGCCATTCATGCCAGTAGGCGCGCGGACGAAA
GTAAACCCACTGGTGATACCATTCGCGAGCCTCCGGATGACGACCGTAGTGATGAATCTCTCCTGGCGGG
AACAGCAAAATATCACCCGGTCGGCAAACAAATTCTCGTCCCTGATTTTTCACCACCCCCTGACCGCGAA
TGGTGAGATTGAGAATATAACCTTTCATTCCCAGCGGTCGGTCGATAAAAAAATCGAGATAACCGTTGGC
CTCAATCGGCGTTAAACCCGCCACCAGATGGGCATTAAACGAGTATCCCGGCAGCAGGGGATCATTTTGC
GCTTCAGCCATACTTTT
